>Addgene plasmid #99341 | His6tev CBP BCHZ (1079-1751) | addgene full sequence | sequence record 193004 | Addgene NGS Result
AAAGATCAAAGGATCTTCTTGAGATCCTTTTTTTCTGCGCGTAATCTGCTGCTTGCAAACAAAAAAACCA
CCGCTACCAGCGGTGGTTTGTTTGCCGGATCAAGAGCTACCAACTCTTTTTCCGAAGGTAACTGGCTTCA
GCAGAGCGCAGATACCAAATACTGTCCTTCTAGTGTAGCCGTAGTTAGGCCACCACTTCAAGAACTCTGT
AGCACCGCCTACATACCTCGCTCTGCTAATCCTGTTACCAGTGGCTGCTGCCAGTGGCGATAAGTCGTGT
CTTACCGGGTTGGACTCAAGACGATAGTTACCGGATAAGGCGCAGCGGTCGGGCTGAACGGGGGGTTCGT
GCACACAGCCCAGCTTGGAGCGAACGACCTACACCGAACTGAGATACCTACAGCGTGAGCTATGAGAAAG
CGCCACGCTTCCCGAAGGGAGAAAGGCGGACAGGTATCCGGTAAGCGGCAGGGTCGGAACAGGAGAGCGC
ACGAGGGAGCTTCCAGGGGGAAACGCCTGGTATCTTTATAGTCCTGTCGGGTTTCGCCACCTCTGACTTG
AGCGTCGATTTTTGTGATGCTCGTCAGGGGGGCGGAGCCTATGGAAAAACGCCAGCAACGCGGCCTTTTT
ACGGTTCCTGGCCTTTTGCTGGCCTTTTGCTCACATGTTCTTTCCTGCGTTATCCCCTGATTCTGTGGAT
AACCGTATTACCGCCTTTGAGTGAGCTGATACCGCTCGCCGCAGCCGAACGACCGAGCGCAGCGAGTCAG
TGAGCGAGGAAGCGGAAGAGCGCCTGATGCGGTATTTTCTCCTTACGCATCTGTGCGGTATTTCACACCG
CAATGGTGCACTCTCAGTACAATCTGCTCTGATGCCGCATAGTTAAGCCAGTATACACTCCGCTATCGCT
ACGTGACTGGGTCATGGCTGCGCCCCGACACCCGCCAACACCCGCTGACGCGCCCTGACGGGCTTGTCTG
CTCCCGGCATCCGCTTACAGACAAGCTGTGACCGTCTCCGGGAGCTGCATGTGTCAGAGGTTTTCACCGT
CATCACCGAAACGCGCGAGGCAGCTGCGGTAAAGCTCATCAGCGTGGTCGTGAAGCGATTCACAGATGTC
TGCCTGTTCATCCGCGTCCAGCTCGTTGAGTTTCTCCAGAAGCGTTAATGTCTGGCTTCTGATAAAGCGG
GCCATGTTAAGGGCGGTTTTTTCCTGTTTGGTCACTGATGCCTCCGTGTAAGGGGGATTTCTGTTCATGG
GGGTAATGATACCGATGAAACGAGAGAGGATGCTCACGATACGGGTTACTGATGATGAACATGCCCGGTT
ACTGGAACGTTGTGAGGGTAAACAACTGGCGGTATGGATGCGGCGGGACCAGAGAAAAATCACTCAGGGT
CAATGCCAGCGCTTCGTTAATACAGATGTAGGTGTTCCACAGGGTAGCCAGCAGCATCCTGCGATGCAGA
TCCGGAACATAATGGTGCAGGGCGCTGACTTCCGCGTTTCCAGACTTTACGAAACACGGAAACCGAAGAC
CATTCATGTTGTTGCTCAGGTCGCAGACGTTTTGCAGCAGCAGTCGCTTCACGTTCGCTCGCGTATCGGT
GATTCATTCTGCTAACCAGTAAGGCAACCCCGCCAGCCTAGCCGGGTCCTCAACGACAGGAGCACGATCA
TGCGCACCCGTGGGGCCGCCATGCCGGCGATAATGGCCTGCTTCTCGCCGAAACGTTTGGTGGCGGGACC
AGTGACGAAGGCTTGAGCGAGGGCGTGCAAGATTCCGAATACCGCAAGCGACAGGCCGATCATCGTCGCG
CTCCAGCGAAAGCGGTCCTCGCCGAAAATGACCCAGAGCGCTGCCGGCACCTGTCCTACGAGTTGCATGA
TAAAGAAGACAGTCATAAGTGCGGCGACGATAGTCATGCCCCGCGCCCACCGGAAGGAGCTGACTGGGTT
GAAGGCTCTCAAGGGCATCGGTCGAGATCCCGGTGCCTAATGAGTGAGCTAACTTACATTAATTGCGTTG
CGCTCACTGCCCGCTTTCCAGTCGGGAAACCTGTCGTGCCAGCTGCATTAATGAATCGGCCAACGCGCGG
GGAGAGGCGGTTTGCGTATTGGGCGCCAGGGTGGTTTTTCTTTTCACCAGTGAGACGGGCAACAGCTGAT
TGCCCTTCACCGCCTGGCCCTGAGAGAGTTGCAGCAAGCGGTCCACGCTGGTTTGCCCCAGCAGGCGAAA
ATCCTGTTTGATGGTGGTTAACGGCGGGATATAACATGAGCTGTCTTCGGTATCGTCGTATCCCACTACC
GAGATATCCGCACCAACGCGCAGCCCGGACTCGGTAATGGCGCGCATTGCGCCCAGCGCCATCTGATCGT
TGGCAACCAGCATCGCAGTGGGAACGATGCCCTCATTCAGCATTTGCATGGTTTGTTGAAAACCGGACAT
GGCACTCCAGTCGCCTTCCCGTTCCGCTATCGGCTGAATTTGATTGCGAGTGAGATATTTATGCCAGCCA
GCCAGACGCAGACGCGCCGAGACAGAACTTAATGGGCCCGCTAACAGCGCGATTTGCTGGTGACCCAATG
CGACCAGATGCTCCACGCCCAGTCGCGTACCGTCTTCATGGGAGAAAATAATACTGTTGATGGGTGTCTG
GTCAGAGACATCAAGAAATAACGCCGGAACATTAGTGCAGGCAGCTTCCACAGCAATGGCATCCTGGTCA
TCCAGCGGATAGTTAATGATCAGCCCACTGACGCGTTGCGCGAGAAGATTGTGCACCGCCGCTTTACAGG
CTTCGACGCCGCTTCGTTCTACCATCGACACCACCACGCTGGCACCCAGTTGATCGGCGCGAGATTTAAT
CGCCGCGACAATTTGCGACGGCGCGTGCAGGGCCAGACTGGAGGTGGCAACGCCAATCAGCAACGACTGT
TTGCCCGCCAGTTGTTGTGCCACGCGGTTGGGAATGTAATTCAGCTCCGCCATCGCCGCTTCCACTTTTT
CCCGCGTTTTCGCAGAAACGTGGCTGGCCTGGTTCACCACGCGGGAAACGGTCTGATAAGAGACACCGGC
ATACTCTGCGACATCGTATAACGTTACTGGTTTCACATTCACCACCCTGAATTGACTCTCTTCCGGGCGC
TATCATGCCATACCGCGAAAGGTTTTGCGCCATTCGATGGTGTCCGGGATCTCGACGCTCTCCCTTATGC
GACTCCTGCATTAGGAAGCAGCCCAGTAGTAGGTTGAGGCCGTTGAGCACCGCCGCCGCAAGGAATGGTG
CATGCAAGGAGATGGCGCCCAACAGTCCCCCGGCCACGGGGCCTGCCACCATACCCACGCCGAAACAAGC
GCTCATGAGCCCGAAGTGGCGAGCCCGATCTTCCCCATCGGTGATGTCGGCGATATAGGCGCCAGCAACC
GCACCTGTGGCGCCGGTGATGCCGGCCACGATGCGTCCGGCGTAGAGGATCGAGATCTCGATCCCGCGAA
ATTAATACGACTCACTATAGGGGAATTGTGAGCGGATAACAATTCCCCTCTAGAAATAATTTTGTTTAAC
TTTAAGAAGGAGATATACATATGTCGTACTACCATCACCATCACCATCACGATTACGATATCCCAACGAC
CGAAAACCTGTATTTTCAGGGCGCCATGGGATCCTCCCAGCCACGCAAAAAAATCTTTAAACCCGAGGAG
CTACGCCAGGCACTTATGCCAACTCTAGAAGCACTCTATCGACAGGACCCAGAGTCTTTGCCTTTTCGTC
AGCCTGTAGATCCTCAGCTCCTAGGAATCCCAGATTATTTTGATATAGTGAAGAATCCTATGGACCTTTC
TACCATCAAACGAAAGCTGGACACAGGGCAATATCAAGAACCCTGGCAGTATGTGGATGATGTCTGGCTT
ATGTTCAACAATGCGTGGCTATATAATCGTAAAACGTCCCGTGTATATAAATTTTGCAGTAAACTTGCAG
AGGTCTTTGAACAAGAAATTGACCCTGTCATGCAGTCTCTTGGATATTGCTGTGGACGAAAGTATGAGTT
CTCCCCACAGACTTTGTGCTGTTACGGAAAGCAGCTGTGTACAATTCCTCGTGATGCAGCCTACTACAGC
TATCAGAATAGGTATCATTTCTGTGAGAAGTGTTTCACAGAGATCCAGGGCGAGAATGTGACCCTGGGTG
ACGACCCTTCCCAACCTCAGACGACAATTTCCAAGGATCAATTTGAAAAGAAGAAAAATGATACCTTAGA
TCCTGAACCTTTTGTTGACTGCAAAGAGTGTGGCCGGAAGATGCATCAGATTTGTGTTCTACACTATGAC
ATCATTTGGCCTTCAGGTTTTGTGTGTGACAACTGTTTGAAGAAAACTGGCAGACCTCGGAAAGAAAACA
AATTCAGTGCTAAGAGGCTGCAGACCACACGATTGGGAAACCACTTAGAAGACAGAGTGAATAAGTTTTT
GCGGCGCCAGAATCACCCTGAAGCTGGGGAGGTTTTTGTCAGAGTGGTGGCCAGCTCAGACAAGACTGTG
GAGGTCAAGCCGGGAATGAAGTCAAGGTTTGTGGATTCTGGAGAGATGTCGGAATCTTTCCCATATCGTA
CCAAAGCACTCTTTGCTTTTGAGGAGATCGATGGAGTCGATGTGTGCTTTTTTGGGATGCATGTGCAAGA
ATACGGCTCTGATTGCCCCCCACCAAATACAAGGCGTGTATACATATCTTATCTGGACAGTATTCATTTC
TTCCGGCCCCGCTGCCTCCGGACAGCTGTTTACCATGAGATCCTCATCGGATATCTCGAGTATGTGAAGA
AATTGGGGTATGTGACAGGACATATTTGGGCCTGTCCCCCAAGTGAAGGAGATGACTATATCTTTCATTG
CCACCCCCCTGACCAGAAAATCCCCAAACCAAAACGACTACAGGAGTGGTACAAGAAGATGCTGGACAAG
GCGTTTGCAGAGAGGATCATTAACGACTATAAGGACATCTTCAAACAAGCGAACGAAGACAGGCTCACGA
GTGCCAAGGAGTTGCCCTATTTTGAAGGAGATTTCTGGCCTAATGTGTTGGAAGAAAGCATTAAGGAACT
AGAACAAGAAGAAGAAGAAAGGAAAAAAGAAGAGAGTACTGCAGCGAGTGAGACTCCTGAGGGCAGTCAG
GGTGACAGCAAAAATGCGAAGAAAAAGAACAACAAGAAGACCAACAAAAACAAAAGCAGCATTAGCCGCG
CCAACAAGAAGAAGCCCAGCATGCCCAATGTTTCCAACGACCTGTCGCAGAAGCTGTATGCCACCATGGA
GAAGCACAAGGAGGTATTCTTTGTGATTCATCTGCATGCTGGGCCTGTTATCAGCACTCAGCCCCCCATC
GTGGACCCTGATCCTCTGCTTAGCTGTGACCTCATGGATGGGCGAGATGCCTTCCTCACCCTGGCCAGAG
ACAAGCACTGGGAATTCTCTTCCTTACGCCGCTCCAAATGGTCCACTCTGTGCATGCTGGTGGAGCTGCA
CACACAGGGCCAGGACCGCTTTGTTTATACCTGCAATGAGTGCAAACACCATGTGGAAACACGCTGGCAC
TGCACTGTGTGTGAGGACTATGACCTTTGTATCAATTGCTACAACACAAAGAGCCACACCCATAAGATGG
TGAAGTGGGGGCTAGGCCTAGATTAATAGGTCGACGAGCTCACTAGTCGCGGCCGCTTTCGAATCTAGAG
CCTGCAGTCTCGAGCACCACCACCACCACCACTGAGATCCGGCTGCTAACAAAGCCCGAAAGGAAGCTGA
GTTGGCTGCTGCCACCGCTGAGCAATAACTAGCATAACCCCTTGGGGCCTCTAAACGGGTCTTGAGGGGT
TTTTTGCTGAAAGGAGGAACTATATCCGGATTGGCGAATGGG
[124 nt withheld, positions 5923-6046]
C
[91 nt withheld, positions 6048-6138]
A
[49 nt withheld, positions 6140-6188]
CCTTTGACGTTGGAGTCCACGTTCTTT
[37 nt withheld, positions 6216-6252]
ACCCTATCTCGGTCTATTCTTTTGATTTATAAGGGATTTTGCCGATTTCGGCCTATTGGTTAAAAAATGA
GCTGATTTAACAAAAATTTAACGCGAATTTTAACAAAATATTAACGCTTACAATTTAGGTGGCACTTTTC
GGGGAAATGTGCGCGGAACCCCTATTTGTTTATTTTTCTAAATACATTCAAATATGTATCCGCTCATGAG
ACAATAACCCTGATAAATGCTTCAATAATATTGAAAAAGGAAGAGTATGAGTATTCAACATTTCCGTGTC
GCCCTTATTCCCTTTTTTGCGGCATTTTGCCTTCCTGTTTTTGCTCACCCAGAAACGCTGGTGAAAGTAA
AAGATGCTGAAGATCAGTTGGGTGCACGAGTGGGTTACATCGAACTGGATCTCAACAGCGGTAAGATCCT
TGAGAGTTTTCGCCCCGAAGAACGTTTTCCAATGATGAGCACTTTTAAAGTTCTGCTATGTGGCGCGGTA
TTATCCCGTATTGACGCCGGGCAAGAGCAACTCGGTCGCCGCATACACTATTCTCAGAATGACTTGGTTG
AGTACTCACCAGTCACAGAAAAGCATCTTACGGATGGCATGACAGTAAGAGAATTATGCAGTGCTGCCAT
AACCATGAGTGATAACACTGCGGCCAACTTACTTCTGACAACGATCGGAGGACCGAAGGAGCTAACCGCT
TTTTTGCACAACATGGGGGATCATGTAACTCGCCTTGATCGTTGGGAACCGGAGCTGAATGAAGCCATAC
CAAACGACGAGCGTGACACCACGATGCCTGCAGCAATGGCAACAACGTTGCGCAAACTATTAACTGGCGA
ACTACTTACTCTAGCTTCCCGGCAACAATTAATAGACTGGATGGAGGCGGATAAAGTTGCAGGACCACTT
CTGCGCTCGGCCCTTCCGGCTGGCTGGTTTATTGCTGATAAATCTGGAGCCGGTGAGCGTGGGTCTCGCG
GTATCATTGCAGCACTGGGGCCAGATGGTAAGCCCTCCCGTATCGTAGTTATCTACACGACGGGGAGTCA
GGCAACTATGGATGAACGAAATAGACAGATCGCTGAGATAGGTGCCTCACTGATTAAGCATTGGTAACTG
TCAGACCAAGTTTACTCATATATACTTTAGATTGATTTAAAACTTCATTTTTAATTTAAAAGGATCTAGG
TGAAGATCCTTTTTGATAATCTCATGACCAAAATCCCTTAACGTGAGTTTTCGTTCCACTGAGCGTCAGA
CCCCGTAGA
Features (pLannotate 1.2.2; 20 found; start..end, strand, type, name):
     19..607     +  rep_origin     ori: high-copy-number ColE1/pMB1/pBR322/pUC origin of replication
    793..932     -  misc_feature   bom: basis of mobility region from pBR322
   1034..1225    -  CDS            rop: Rop protein, which maintains plasmids at low copy number; rop
   1242..1622    +  CDS            YPB1_ECOLX: Protein predicted: Swiss-Prot protein existence level 4. From Escherichia coli.
   1694..1985    -  CDS            TcR (fragment): tetracycline efflux protein; tet; confers resistance to tetracycline
   2000..2021    -  protein_bind   CAP binding site: CAP binding activates transcription in the presence of cAMP. E. coli catabolite activator protein
   2034..3116    -  CDS            lacI: lac repressor; lacI; The lac repressor binds to the lac operator to inhibit transcription in E. coli. This inhibition can be relieved by adding lactose or isopropyl-β-D-thiogalactopyranoside (IPTG).
   3117..3194    -  promoter       lacI promoter: lacI
   3202..3481    -  CDS            TcR (fragment): tetracycline efflux protein; tet; confers resistance to tetracycline
   3503..3521    +  promoter       T7 promoter: promoter for bacteriophage T7 RNA polymerase
   3522..3546    +  protein_bind   lac operator: The lac repressor binds to the lac operator to inhibit transcription in E. coli. This inhibition can be relieved by adding lactose or isopropyl-β-D-thiogalactopyranoside (IPTG). lac repressor encoded by lacI
   3561..3583    +  RBS            RBS: efficient ribosome binding site from bacteriophage T7 gene 10 (Olins and Rangwala, 1989)
   3601..3620    +  CDS            8xHis (fragment): 8xHis affinity tag
   3642..3662    +  CDS            TEV site: tobacco etch virus (TEV) protease recognition and cleavage site
   3675..5759    +  CDS            Crebbp (fragment): CBP_RAT - Also known as Cbp. Experimental evidence at protein level: Swiss-Prot protein existence level 1. Acetylates histones, giving a specific tag for transcriptional activation (By similarity). Also acetylates non-histone proteins, like DDX21, FBL, IRF2, MAFG, NCOA3, POLR1E/PAF53 and FOXO1 (By similarity). Binds specifically to phosphorylated CREB and enhances its transcriptional activity toward cAMP-responsive genes. Acts as a coactivator of ALX1. Acts as a circadian transcriptional coactivator which enhances the activity of the circadian transcriptional activators: NPAS2-ARNTL/BMAL1 and
   5782..5831    +  CDS            SET1 (fragment): solubility-enhancement tag derived from T7 phage gene 10B
   5839..5886    +  terminator     T7 terminator: transcription terminator for bacteriophage T7 RNA polymerase
   5923..6351    +  rep_origin     f1 ori (sequence partly withheld): f1 bacteriophage origin of replication; arrow indicates direction of (+) strand synthesis
   6404..6508    +  promoter       AmpR promoter: bla
   6509..7369    +  CDS            AmpR: β-lactamase; bla; confers resistance to ampicillin, carbenicillin, and related antibiotics
