[The description below was written by a language model from this plasmid's Addgene catalogue record and pLannotate feature annotations shown in this document.]
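Description:
His6tev CBP BCHZ (1079-1751) is a bacterial expression plasmid built on the Novagen pET22b backbone, modified to supply an N-terminal hexahistidine tag followed by a TEV protease cleavage site. It is maintained in E. coli through a ColE1/pBR322-type origin accompanied by the bom region and the rop gene, which keeps copy number low, consistent with the catalogue's low-copy designation. Selection is by ampicillin through the β-lactamase gene with its own promoter. An f1 phage origin is also present. The short tetracycline-resistance fragments and the predicted open reading frame flagged by annotation are pBR322-derived backbone remnants rather than functional markers.

The payload is a mouse Crebbp fragment encoding residues 1079-1751 of CBP, cloned between BamHI and SalI sites. According to the record, this covers the histone acetyltransferase catalytic core, extending from the bromodomain through the ZZ domain. The automated annotation matched it to the rat CBP entry, but the catalogue lists mouse as the species. Transcription runs from a T7 promoter with an adjacent lac operator, and the plasmid-borne lacI gene provides the repressor, so expression requires a host supplying T7 RNA polymerase and is induced with IPTG. A T7 gene 10 ribosome binding site drives translation, and a T7 terminator closes the unit. The brief hit to a gene 10-derived solubility tag just upstream of the terminator is probably vector sequence rather than a deliberate fusion.

The His tag allows metal-affinity purification, and TEV cleavage can then remove it. The construct serves to produce recombinant CBP catalytic core, in the context of work on intramolecular SUMOylation and histone H3 acetylation. The sequenced record is 7,521 nt, slightly shorter than the 7,603 bp listed in the catalogue.
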