Addgene plasmid #99341: His6tev CBP BCHZ (1079-1751)
Purpose: Bacterial expression of His tagged mouse CBP HAT core Brd-ZZ (1079-1751)
Depositing lab: Peter Wright. Depositing organization: Scripps California (The Scripps Research Institute). Publication: Role of the CBP catalytic core in intramolecular SUMOylation and control of histone H3 acetylation. Park S, Stanfield RL, Martinez-Yamout MA, Dyson HJ, Wilson IA, Wright PE. Proc Natl Acad Sci U S A. 2017 Jun 19. pii: 201703105. doi: 10.1073/pnas.1703105114. PubMed 28630323.
Backbone
  Vector backbone: pET22b
  Backbone manufacturer: Novagen
  Backbone size w/o insert (bp): 5493
  Total vector size (bp): 7603
  Modifications to backbone: introduction of His6tev N-terminal tag
  Vector type: Bacterial Expression
Growth in bacteria
  Bacterial resistance: Ampicillin, 100 μg/mL
  Growth temperature: 37°C
  Growth strain: DH5alpha
  Copy number: Low Copy
Gene/Insert
  Gene/Insert name: mouse CBP BRD-ZZ domains (1079-1751) (alt name: crebbp)
  Species: M. musculus (mouse)
  Insert size (bp): 2031
  Entrez Gene: Crebbp (a.k.a. CBP, CBP/p300, KAT3A, p300/CBP)
  Promoter: T7
  Tag / fusion protein: His6tev (N terminal on backbone)
  Cloning method: Restriction Enzyme; 5′ cloning site BamHI (not destroyed); 3′ cloning site SalI (not destroyed)
  Sequencing primers: 5′ T7; 3′ T7
Terms and licenses: Academic/Nonprofit Terms; Industry Terms: Not Available to Industry
How to cite: His6tev CBP BCHZ (1079-1751) was a gift from Peter Wright (Addgene plasmid # 99341 ; http://n2t.net/addgene:99341 ; RRID:Addgene_99341)
