>Addgene plasmid #99341 | His6tev CBP BCHZ (1079-1751) | depositor partial sequence | sequence record 181918 | T7 promoter, terminator and internal primers
TGATGCCGGCCACGATGCGTCCGGCGTAGAGGATCGAGATCTCGATCCCGCGAAATTAATACGACTCACT
ATAGGGGAATTGTGAGCGGATAACAATTCCCCTCTAGAAATAATTTTGTTTAACTTTAAGAAGGAGATAT
ACATATGTCGTACTACCATCACCATCACCATCACGATTACGATATCCCAACGACCGAAAACCTGTATTTT
CAGGGCGCCATGGGATCCTCCCAGCCACGCAAAAAAATCTTTAAACCCGAGGAGCTACGCCAGGCACTTA
TGCCAACTCTAGAAGCACTCTATCGACAGGACCCAGAGTCTTTGCCTTTTCGTCAGCCTGTAGATCCTCA
GCTCCTAGGAATCCCAGATTATTTTGATATAGTGAAGAATCCTATGGACCTTTCTACCATCAAACGAAAG
CTGGACACAGGGCAATATCAAGAACCCTGGCAGTATGTGGATGATGTCTGGCTTATGTTCAACAATGCGT
GGCTATATAATCGTAAAACGTCCCGTGTATATAAATTTTGCAGTAAACTTGCAGAGGTCTTTGAACAAGA
AATTGACCCTGTCATGCAGTCTCTTGGATATTGCTGTGGACGAAAGTATGAGTTCTCCCCACAGACTTTG
TGCTGTTACGGAAAGCAGCTGTGTACAATTCCTCGTGATGCAGCCTACTACAGCTATCAGAATAGGTATC
ATTTCTGTGAGAAGTGTTTCACAGAGATCCAGGGCGAGAATGTGACCCTGGGTGACGACCCTTCCCAACC
TCAGACGACAATTTCCAAGGATCAATTTGAAAAGAAGAAAAATGATACCTTAGATCCTGAACCTTTTGTT
GACTGCAAAGAGTGTGGCCGGAAGATGCATCAGATTTGTGTTCTACACTATGACATCATTTGGCCTTCAG
GTTTTGTGTGTGACAACTGTTTGAAGAAAACTGGCAGACCTCGGAAAGAAAACAAATTCAGTGCTAAGAG
GCTGCAGACCACACGATTGGGAAACCACTTAGAAGACAGAGTGAATAAGTTTTTGCGGCGCCAGAATCAC
CCTGAAGCTGGGGAGGTTTTTGTCAGAGTGGTGGCCAGCTCAGACAAGACTGTGGAGGTCAAGCCGGGAA
TGAAGTCAAGGTTTGTGGATTCTGGAGAGATGTCGGAATCTTTCCCATATCGTACCAAAGCACTCTTTGC
TTTTGAGGAGATCGATGGAGTCGATGTGTGCTTTTTTGGGATGCATGTGCAAGAATACGGCTCTGATTGC
CCCCCACCAAATACAAGGCGTGTATACATATCTTATCTGGACAGTATTCATTTCTTCCGGCCCCGCTGCC
TCCGGACAGCTGTTTACCATGAGATCCTCATCGGATATCTCGAGTATGTGAAGAAATTGGGGTATGTGAC
AGGACATATTTGGGCCTGTCCCCCAAGTGAAGGAGATGACTATATCTTTCATTGCCACCCCCCTGACCAG
AAAATCCCCAAACCAAAACGACTACAGGAGTGGTACAAGAAGATGCTGGACAAGGCGTTTGCAGAGAGGA
TCATTAACGACTATAAGGACATCTTCAAACAAGCGAACGAAGACAGGCTCACGAGTGCCAAGGAGTTGCC
CTATTTTGAAGGAGATTTCTGGCCTAATGTGTTGGAAGAAAGCATTAAGGAACTAGAACAAGAAGAAGAA
GAAAGGAAAAAAGAAGAGAGTACTGCAGCGAGTGAGACTCCTGAGGGCAGTCAGGGTGACAGCAAAAATG
CGAAGAAAAAGAACAACAAGAAGACCAACAAAAACAAAAGCAGCATTAGCCGCGCCAACAAGAAGAAGCC
CAGCATGCCCAATGTTTCCAACGACCTGTCGCAGAAGCTGTATGCCACCATGGAGAAGCACAAGGAGGTA
TTCTTTGTGATTCATCTGCATGCTGGGCCTGTTATCAGCACTCAGCCCCCCATCGTGGACCCTGATCCTC
TGCTTAGCTGTGACCTCATGGATGGGCGAGATGCCTTCCTCACCCTGGCCAGAGACAAGCACTGGGAATT
CTCTTCCTTACGCCGCTCCAAATGGTCCACTCTGTGCATGCTGGTGGAGCTGCACACACAGGGCCAGGAC
CGCTTTGTTTATACCTGCAATGAGTGCAAACACCATGTGGAAACACGCTGGCACTGCACTGTGTGTGAGG
ACTATGACCTTTGTATCAATTGCTACAACACAAAGAGCCACACCCATAAGATGGTGAAGTGGGGGCTAGG
CCTAGATTAATAGGTCGACGAGCTCACTAGTCGCGGCCGCTTTCGAATCTAGAGCCTGCAGTCTCGAGCA
